>Addgene plasmid #198792 | pWP170 | addgene full sequence | sequence record 391666 | Addgene NGS Result
AAGCTTGCATGCTTGGATTTTTGGCACTTTTTATTGGCGCCAAATTTTTTTTCGGTAAAATGCATTTTAA
GGTTAAATTTAAAAACGTGATCCCTGATGTCTTAGTTCTCCAAAAAAAAAACACTTTTTTTTTTCGAAAA
CCTTTTAGAAATTGATCACTTCAGTGGTGTGTCCCCCCTTTTGTTTGTCAGTTTTTTTTAAGGAAAAATC
AATCAAAAAAGGGTACAATAAATGTTAAATGAGACATGTGTGTACCTATATAAATACGAAATCGAGGTTT
GTGAAAAATTTCAAATTTTCCGAGAAAAAGTTTTTTCCCAAAAAAAAGGCGCGCCTCTAGAGGATCCCCG
GGATTGGCCAAAGGACCCAAAGGTATGTTTCGAATGATACTAACATAACATAGAACATTTTCAGGAGGAC
CCTTGGCTAGGATGGGCCCTAAAAAGAAGCGTAAAGCTAGCATGATGTTGAAGAAGATTCTCAAAATTGA
AGAACTGGATGAGCGTGAGCTCATCGACATCGAGGTCTCCGGAAACCACCTCTTCTACGCCAACGACATC
CTCACCCACAACTCCTCCTCCGATGTACTGCAGTCTGGTGGCGGAGGGGCTCCTAGGGGTTCCGGACGGG
CTGACGCATTGGACGATTTTGATCTGGATATGCTGGGAAGTGACGCCCTCGATGATTTTGACCTTGACAT
GCTTGGTTCGGATGCCCTTGATGACTTTGACCTCGACATGCTCGGCAGTGACGCCCTTGATGATTTCGAC
CTGGACATGCTGATTAACTAAGGTACCGAATTCGCTAGCCGGCCATACAAGTAATCCGGATGATCGACGC
CAACGTCGTTGAATTTTCAAATTTTAAATACTGAATATTTGTTTTTTTTCCTATTATTTATTTATTCTCT
TTGTGTTTTTTTTCTTGCTTTCTAAAAAATTAATTCAATCCAAATCTAAACATTTTTTTTTCTCTTTCCG
TCTCCCAATTCGTATTCCGCTCCTCTCATCTGAACACAATGTGCAAGTTTATTTATCTTCTCGCTTTCAT
TTCATTAGGACGTGGGGGGAATTGGTGGAAGGGGGAAACACACAAAAGGATGATGGAAATGAAATAAGGA
CACACAATATGCAACAACATTCAATTCAGAAATATGGAGGAAGGTTTAAAAGAAAACATAAAAATATATA
GAGGAGGAAGGAAAACTAGTAAAAAATAAGCAAAGAAATTAGGCGAACGATGAGAATTGTCCTCGCTTGG
GCCCAAAAGGCCTTTTTTTTTTGGCGCCGACGTCAGGTGGCACTTTTCGGGGAAATGTGCGCGGAACCCC
TATTTGTTTATTTTTCTAAATACATTCAAATATGTATCCGCTCATGAGACAATAACCCTGATAAATGCTT
CAATAATATTGAAAAAGGAAGAGTATGAGTATTCAACATTTCCGTGTCGCCCTTATTCCCTTTTTTGCGG
CATTTTGCCTTCCTGTTTTTGCTCACCCAGAAACGCTGGTGAAAGTAAAAGATGCTGAAGATCAGTTGGG
TGCACGAGTGGGTTACATCGAACTGGATCTCAACAGCGGTAAGATCCTTGAGAGTTTTCGCCCCGAAGAA
CGTTTTCCAATGATGAGCACTTTTAAAGTTCTGCTATGTGGCGCGGTATTATCCCGTATTGACGCCGGGC
AAGAGCAACTCGGTCGCCGCATACACTATTCTCAGAATGACTTGGTTGAGTACTCACCAGTCACAGAAAA
GCATCTTACGGATGGCATGACAGTAAGAGAATTATGCAGTGCTGCCATAACCATGAGTGATAACACTGCG
GCCAACTTACTTCTGACAACGATCGGAGGACCGAAGGAGCTAACCGCTTTTTTGCACAACATGGGGGATC
ATGTAACTCGCCTTGATCGTTGGGAACCGGAGCTGAATGAAGCCATACCAAACGACGAGCGTGACACCAC
GATGCCTGTAGCAATGGCAACAACGTTGCGCAAACTATTAACTGGCGAACTACTTACTCTAGCTTCCCGG
CAACAATTAATAGACTGGATGGAGGCGGATAAAGTTGCAGGACCACTTCTGCGCTCGGCCCTTCCGGCTG
GCTGGTTTATTGCTGATAAATCTGGAGCCGGTGAGCGTGGGTCTCGCGGTATCATTGCAGCACTGGGGCC
AGATGGTAAGCCCTCCCGTATCGTAGTTATCTACACGACGGGGAGTCAGGCAACTATGGATGAACGAAAT
AGACAGATCGCTGAGATAGGTGCCTCACTGATTAAGCATTGGTAACTGTCAGACCAAGTTTACTCATATA
TACTTTAGATTGATTTAAAACTTCATTTTTAATTTAAAAGGATCTAGGTGAAGATCCTTTTTGATAATCT
CATGACCAAAATCCCTTAACGTGAGTTTTCGTTCCACTGAGCGTCAGACCCCGTAGAAAAGATCAAAGGA
TCTTCTTGAGATCCTTTTTTTCTGCGCGTAATCTGCTGCTTGCAAACAAAAAAACCACCGCTACCAGCGG
TGGTTTGTTTGCCGGATCAAGAGCTACCAACTCTTTTTCCGAAGGTAACTGGCTTCAGCAGAGCGCAGAT
ACCAAATACTGTTCTTCTAGTGTAGCCGTAGTTAGGCCACCACTTCAAGAACTCTGTAGCACCGCCTACA
TACCTCGCTCTGCTAATCCTGTTACCAGTGGCTGCTGCCAGTGGCGATAAGTCGTGTCTTACCGGGTTGG
ACTCAAGACGATAGTTACCGGATAAGGCGCAGCGGTCGGGCTGAACGGGGGGTTCGTGCACACAGCCCAG
CTTGGAGCGAACGACCTACACCGAACTGAGATACCTACAGCGTGAGCTATGAGAAAGCGCCACGCTTCCC
GAAGGGAGAAAGGCGGACAGGTATCCGGTAAGCGGCAGGGTCGGAACAGGAGAGCGCACGAGGGAGCTTC
CAGGGGGAAACGCCTGGTATCTTTATAGTCCTGTCGGGTTTCGCCACCTCTGACTTGAGCGTCGATTTTT
GTGATGCTCGTCAGGGGGGCGGAGCCTATGGAAAAACGCCAGCAACGCGGCCTTTTTACGGTTCCTGGCC
TTTTGCTGGCCTTTTGCTCACATGTTCTTTCCTGCGTTATCCCCTGATTCTGTGGATAACCGTATTACCG
CCTTTGAGTGAGCTGATACCGCTCGCCGCAGCCGAACGACCGAGCGCAGCGAGTCAGTGAGCGAGGAAGC
GGAAGAGCGCCCAATACGCAAACCGCCTCTCCCCGCGCGTTGGCCGATTCATTAATGCAGCTGGCACGAC
AGGTTTCCCGACTGGAAAGCGGGCAGTGAGCGCAACGCAATTAATGTGAGTTAGCTCACTCATTAGGCAC
CCCAGGCTTTACACTTTATGCTTCCGGCTCGTATGTTGTGTGGAATTGTGAGCGGATAACAATTTCACAC
AGGAAACAGCTATGACCATGATTACGCCAAGCTGTAAGTTTAAACATGATCTTACTAACTAACTATTCTC
ATTTAAATTTTCAGAGCTTAAAAATGGCTGAAATCACTCACAACGATGGATACGCTAACAACTTGGAAAT
GAAAT
Features (pLannotate 1.2.2; 9 found; start..end, strand, type, name):
    335..352     -  misc_feature   MCS (fragment): pUC18/19 multiple cloning site
    753..769     +  CDS            VP96 (fragment): 6 tandem repeats of the minimal activation domain of herpes simplex virus VP16 (Cheng et al., 2013)
   1320..1424    +  promoter       AmpR promoter: bla
   1425..2285    +  CDS            AmpR: β-lactamase; bla; confers resistance to ampicillin, carbenicillin, and related antibiotics
   2456..3044    +  rep_origin     ori: high-copy-number ColE1/pMB1/pBR322/pUC origin of replication
   3227..3319    +  CDS            lacI (fragment): lac repressor; lacI; The lac repressor binds to the lac operator to inhibit transcription in E. coli. This inhibition can be relieved by adding lactose or isopropyl-β-D-thiogalactopyranoside (IPTG).
   3332..3353    +  protein_bind   CAP binding site: CAP binding activates transcription in the presence of cAMP. E. coli catabolite activator protein
   3368..3398    +  promoter       lac promoter: promoter for the E. coli lac operon
   3406..3422    +  protein_bind   lac operator: The lac repressor binds to the lac operator to inhibit transcription in E. coli. This inhibition can be relieved by adding lactose or isopropyl-β-D-thiogalactopyranoside (IPTG). lac repressor encoded by lacI
