[The description below was written by a language model from this plasmid's Addgene catalogue record and pLannotate feature annotations shown in this document.]
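Description:
pWP170 is a C. elegans expression plasmid built on the pAH36 backbone and belonging to a cGAL-UAS bipartite expression toolkit for worm sensory neurons. It is propagated in E. coli as a high-copy plasmid through a ColE1/pUC-type origin and selected with ampicillin via the bla β-lactamase gene and its native promoter. Remnants of a pUC-style cloning region (CAP binding site, lac promoter and operator, a lacI fragment and a partial multiple cloning site) are also annotated and reflect the vector's ancestry rather than any function in worms.

The insert is named as the Y48G10A.6 promoter driving an NLS-tagged gp41-1 C-intein fused to the cGAL activation domain. This is one half of a split, intersectional driver. The activation-domain half carries a C-terminal split-intein fragment. When it is co-expressed in the same cell with a partner construct encoding the cGAL DNA-binding domain fused to the matching gp41-1 N-intein, protein trans-splicing joins the two into a functional transcription factor that can activate UAS-linked effector genes. Because reconstitution occurs only where both promoters are active, the pair restricts expression to the overlap, which the record gives as the FLP and PVD neurons. The nuclear localisation signal directs the protein to the nucleus.

The automated annotation recognises only a short VP16-type activation-domain fragment within the payload; the promoter, NLS, intein and any 3′ UTR are not annotated. The listed insert size of 315 bp, against a 3,575 nt sequence and a 3,284 bp backbone, suggests it refers to the promoter fragment alone, although the record does not say so.
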