Addgene plasmid #198792: pWP170
Purpose: Co-expression plasmid for the FLP, PVD neurons
Depositing lab: Paul Sternberg. Depositing organization: California Institute of Technology. Publication: A cGAL-UAS bipartite expression toolkit for Caenorhabditis elegans sensory neurons. Nava S, Palma W, Wan X, Oh JY, Gharib S, Wang H, Revanna JS, Tan M, Zhang M, Liu J, Chen CH, Lee JS, Perry B, Sternberg PW. Proc Natl Acad Sci U S A. 2023 Dec 19;120(51):e2221680120. doi: 10.1073/pnas.2221680120. Epub 2023 Dec 14. PubMed 38096407.
Backbone
  Vector backbone: pAH36
  Backbone size w/o insert (bp): 3284
  Vector type: Worm Expression
Growth in bacteria
  Bacterial resistance: Ampicillin, 100 μg/mL
  Growth temperature: 37°C
  Growth strain: DH5alpha
  Copy number: High Copy
Gene/Insert
  Gene/Insert name: PY48G10A.6-NLS-gp41-1-C-intein-cGAL(AD)
  Species: C. elegans (nematode)
  Insert size (bp): 315
  Cloning method: Restriction Enzyme; 5′ cloning site Unknown (unknown if destroyed); 3′ cloning site Unknown (unknown if destroyed)
Terms and licenses: Academic/Nonprofit Terms; Industry Terms: Not Available to Industry
How to cite: pWP170 was a gift from Paul Sternberg (Addgene plasmid # 198792 ; http://n2t.net/addgene:198792 ; RRID:Addgene_198792)
