>Addgene plasmid #198792 | pWP170 | depositor partial sequence | sequence record 385046 | Y48G10A.6 promoter
TTGGATTTTTGGCACTTTTTATTGGCGCCAAATTTTTTTTCGGTAAAATGCATTTTAAGGTTAAATTTAA
AAACGTGATCCCTGATGTCTTAGTTCTCCAAAAAAAAAACACTTTTTTTTTTCGAAAACCTTTTAGAAAT
TGATCACTTCAGTGGTGTGTCCCCCCTTTTGTTTGTCAGTTTTTTTTAAGGAAAAATCAATCAAAAAAGG
GTACAATAAATGTTAAATGAGACATGTGTGTACCTATATAAATACGAAATCGAGGTTTGTGAAAAATTTC
AAATTTTCCGAGAAAAAGTTTTTTCCCAAAAAAAA
